Addgene plasmid #163436: Nup54_mEGFP510(-5)
Purpose: Mammalian expression of Nup54 with a mEGFP (missing the first 5 amino acids) at the caroxyl-terminus with no linker and a total net fusion of (-5) amino acids
Depositing lab: Sanford Simon.
Backbone
  Vector backbone: Unspecified
  Vector type: Mammalian Expression
Growth in bacteria
  Bacterial resistance: Kanamycin, 50 μg/mL
  Growth temperature: 37°C
  Growth strain: DH5alpha
  Copy number: High Copy
Gene/Insert
  Gene/Insert name: Nup54
  Species: H. sapiens (human)
  Entrez Gene: NUP54
  Promoter: CMV
  Tag / fusion protein: mEGFP (C terminal on insert)
  Cloning method: Gibson Cloning
Terms and licenses: Academic/Nonprofit Terms; Industry Terms: Not Available to Industry
How to cite: Nup54_mEGFP510(-5) was a gift from Sanford Simon (Addgene plasmid # 163436)
