[The description below was written by a language model from this plasmid's Addgene catalogue record and pLannotate feature annotations shown in this document.]
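Description:
Nup54_mEGFP510(-5) is a mammalian expression plasmid encoding the nuclear pore complex component Nup54 fused directly at its carboxyl terminus to monomeric EGFP. The backbone is listed as unspecified. The annotated features show a high-copy ColE1/pUC-type origin, an f1 phage origin, and a single NeoR/KanR (Tn5 aminoglycoside phosphotransferase) gene placed behind tandem bacterial (bla) and SV40 early promoters and followed by an HSV TK polyadenylation signal. This arrangement gives kanamycin selection in E. coli and would permit G418 selection in mammalian cells. Short fragments annotated as ble, bGH poly(A) and SV40 large T antigen appear to be backbone remnants rather than functional parts.

The expression cassette consists of the CMV immediate-early enhancer and promoter, a residual multiple cloning site, the Nup54 open reading frame, mEGFP carrying the monomerizing A206K mutation, and an SV40 poly(A) signal. According to the record, the mEGFP lacks its first five amino acids and is joined to Nup54 with no linker, for a net fusion of minus five residues. Consistent with this, the two coding features abut or slightly overlap in the feature tables. The insert was assembled by Gibson cloning. The catalogue lists the insert as human, whereas the automated annotation matched the coding sequence to rat Nup54, so the species of origin should be checked against the sequence. The two sequence records (depositor and sequencing-derived) differ by about 40 nt in length, mainly in the region just downstream of mEGFP, but share the same feature layout. The stated purpose is mammalian expression of this tightly joined fluorescent nucleoporin. The record does not describe specific applications.
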