Features (pLannotate 1.2.2; 15 found; start..end, strand, type, name):
     61..364     +  enhancer       CMV enhancer: human cytomegalovirus immediate early enhancer
    365..568     +  promoter       CMV promoter: human cytomegalovirus (CMV) immediate early promoter
    591..671     +  misc_feature   MCS: multiple cloning site
    680..2209    +  CDS            Nup54: NUP54_RAT - Experimental evidence at protein level: Swiss-Prot protein existence level 1. Component of the nuclear pore complex, a complex required for the trafficking across the nuclear membrane. From Rattus norvegicus (Rat).
   2208..2912    +  CDS            mEGFP: enhanced GFP with monomerizing A206K mutation (Zacharias et al., 2002) mammalian codon-optimized
   2973..3056    +  CDS            large T antigen (fragment): large T antigen from SV40 (simian virus 40)
   3079..3200    +  polyA_signal   SV40 poly(A) signal: SV40 polyadenylation signal
   3234..3662    -  rep_origin     f1 ori (sequence partly withheld): f1 bacteriophage origin of replication; arrow indicates direction of (+) strand synthesis
   3689..3793    +  promoter       AmpR promoter: bla
   3795..4152    +  promoter       SV40 promoter: SV40 enhancer and early promoter
   4187..4981    +  CDS            NeoR/KanR: aminoglycoside phosphotransferase from Tn5; aph(3')-II (or nptII); confers resistance to neomycin, kanamycin, and G418 (Geneticin®)
   5002..5154    +  CDS            ble (fragment): BLE_KLEPN - Experimental evidence at protein level: Swiss-Prot protein existence level 1. Binding protein with a strong affinity to the bleomycin family of antibiotics. Binds to CL990; an antimitotic-antibiotic compound. From Klebsiella pneumoniae.
   5213..5260    +  polyA_signal   HSV TK poly(A) signal: herpes simplex virus thymidine kinase polyadenylation signal (Cole and Stacy, 1985)
   5351..5367    -  polyA_signal   bGH poly(A) signal (fragment): bovine growth hormone polyadenylation signal
   5589..6177    +  rep_origin     ori: high-copy-number ColE1/pMB1/pBR322/pUC origin of replication
>Addgene plasmid #163436 | Nup54_mEGFP510(-5) | depositor full sequence | sequence record 316738 | Nup54_mEGFP510(-5) sequence 6291 bps
TAGTTATTAATAGTAATCAATTACGGGGTCATTAGTTCATAGCCCATATATGGAGTTCCGCGTTACATAA
CTTACGGTAAATGGCCCGCCTGGCTGACCGCCCAACGACCCCCGCCCATTGACGTCAATAATGACGTATG
TTCCCATAGTAACGCCAATAGGGACTTTCCATTGACGTCAATGGGTGGAGTATTTACGGTAAACTGCCCA
CTTGGCAGTACATCAAGTGTATCATATGCCAAGTACGCCCCCTATTGACGTCAATGACGGTAAATGGCCC
GCCTGGCATTATGCCCAGTACATGACCTTATGGGACTTTCCTACTTGGCAGTACATCTACGTATTAGTCA
TCGCTATTACCATGGTGATGCGGTTTTGGCAGTACATCAATGGGCGTGGATAGCGGTTTGACTCACGGGG
ATTTCCAAGTCTCCACCCCATTGACGTCAATGGGAGTTTGTTTTGGCACCAAAATCAACGGGACTTTCCA
AAATGTCGTAACAACTCCGCCCCATTGACGCAAATGGGCGGTAGGCGTGTACGGTGGGAGGTCTATATAA
GCAGAGCTGGTTTAGTGAACCGTCAGATCCGCTAGCGCTACCGGACTCAGATCTCGAGCTCAAGCTTCGA
ATTCTGCAGTCGACGGTACCGCGGGCCCGGGATCCACCGGTCCCGCGACATGGCATTCAATTTTGGGGCT
CCTTCGGGCACTTCGGGCACCTCTACAGCCACCGCGGCACCGGCGGGCGGGTTTGGCGGATTTGGAACAA
CAACTACAACTGCAGGCTCTGCATTCAGCTTTTCTGCCCCAACAAACACAGGCAGTACAGGCCTTCTCGG
CGGCACTCAGAACAAAGGTTTTGGCTTTGGCACTGGTTTTGGCACATCGACGGGTACTGGCACTGGTTTA
GGCACTGGCTTGGGAACCGGACTTGGATTCGGAGGATTTAACACCCAGCAGCAGCAGCAGCAGCAGCAGA
CTTCTTTAGGCGGTCTCTTCAGTCAGCCTGCACAGGCCCCTGCGCAGTCCAACCAACTCATCAACACTGC
CAGCGCTCTTTCTGCTCCAACGCTATTGGGGGATGAGAGAGATGCCATCTTGGCAAAGTGGAACCAGTTG
CAGGCCTTCTGGGGAACAGGAAAAGGATATTTCAATAATAACATTCCTCCAGTGGAGTTTACACAGGAAA
ACCCCTTTTGCCGATTTAAGGCTGTCGGTTACAGTTGTATGCCCAATAACAAAGATGAAGATGGACTAGT
GGTTCTAATTTTCAACAAAAAAGAAACAGATATTAGAAGCCAACAACAGCAGTTGGTAGAATCATTGCAT
AAAGTTCTGGGAGGAAACCAGACCCTCACTGTCAATGTGGAGGGCATTAAGACACTGCCCGACGATCAGA
CAGAAGTTGTCATTTACATTGTTGAGCGCTCTCCAAATGGCACCTCGAGAAGAGTTCCAGCGACAACGCT
GTATGCCCACTTTGAGCAAGCCAACATTAAAACACAGCTTCAGCAGCTTGGCGTGACCCTTTCTATGACC
AGAACAGAGCTGTCTCCTGCTCAGATCAAGCAGCTCCTACAGAACCCTCCTGCTGGTGTTGATCCCATTA
TTTGGGAACAGGCCAAGGTGGATAACCCGGATTCTGAAAAATTAATTCCTGTTCCAATGGTGGGTTTCAA
AGAATTGCTTCGAAGACTGAAGGTTCAAGACCAGATGACTAAGCAGCACCAGACCAGATTAGATATCATA
TCTGAAGATATTAGTGAACTGCAAAAGAATCAAACTACAACTATGGCCAAAATAGCACAATACAAGAGGA
AACTGATGGATCTCTCACACAGAACCTTACAGGTCCTAATCAAGCAGGAAATCCAGAGGAAGAGTGGCTA
TGCCATCCAGGCTGAGGAAGAACAGTTGCGGGTTCAGCTAGATACGATTCAAGGAGAGCTGAATGCACCC
ACTCAGTTCAAAGGTCGACTGAATGAACTGATGTCCCAGATCAGGATGCAGAATCATTTTGGAGCTGTGA
AATCTGAAGAAAAGTATTACATAGATGCAGACCTATTACGAGAGATCAAGCAGCATTTGAAACAGCAACA
GGAAGGCCTTAGCCACCTGATTAGCATCATAAAAGACGACCTGGAAGATATCAAGCTGGTAGAGCATGGA
CTGAATGAGACCATCCACAGCAGAGGCGGGGTCTTTAGCGAGGAGCTGTTCACCGGGGTGGTGCCCATCC
TGGTCGAGCTGGACGGCGACGTAAACGGCCACAAGTTCAGCGTGTCCGGCGAGGGCGAGGGCGATGCCAC
CTACGGCAAGCTGACCCTGAAGTTCATCTGCACCACCGGCAAGCTGCCCGTGCCCTGGCCCACCCTCGTG
ACCACCCTGACCTACGGCGTGCAGTGCTTCAGCCGCTACCCCGACCACATGAAGCAGCACGACTTCTTCA
AGTCCGCCATGCCCGAAGGCTACGTCCAGGAGCGCACCATCTTCTTCAAGGACGACGGCAACTACAAGAC
CCGCGCCGAGGTGAAGTTCGAGGGCGACACCCTGGTGAACCGCATCGAGCTGAAGGGCATCGACTTCAAG
GAGGACGGCAACATCCTGGGGCACAAGCTGGAGTACAACTACAACAGCCACAACGTCTATATCATGGCCG
ACAAGCAGAAGAACGGCATCAAGGTGAACTTCAAGATCCGCCACAACATCGAGGACGGCAGCGTGCAGCT
CGCCGACCACTACCAGCAGAACACCCCCATCGGCGACGGCCCCGTGCTGCTGCCCGACAACCACTACCTG
AGCACCCAGTCCAAGCTGAGCAAAGACCCCAACGAGAAGCGCGATCACATGGTCCTGCTGGAGTTCGTGA
CCGCCGCCGGGATCACTCTCGGCATGGACGAGCTGTACAAGTGACCATTGCGCTGTCCAGAGGTTCATAA
AGCTGTGTACAAGTAAAGCGGCCGCGACTCTAGATCATAATCAGCCATACCACATTTGTAGAGGTTTTAC
TTGCTTTAAAAAACCTCCCACACCTCCCCCTGAACCTGAAACATAAAATGAATGCAATTGTTGTTGTTAA
CTTGTTTATTGCAGCTTATAATGGTTACAAATAAAGCAATAGCATCACAAATTTCACAAATAAAGCATTT
TTTTCACTGCATTCTAGTTGTGGTTTGTCCAAACTCATCAATGTATCTTAAGGCGTAAATTGTAAGCGTT
AATATTTTGTTAAAATTCGCGTTAAATTTTTGTTAAATCAGCTCATTTTTTAACCAATAGGCCGAAATCG
GCAAAATCCCTTATAAATCAAAAGAATAGACCGAGATAGGGT
[37 nt withheld, positions 3333-3369]
AAAGAACGTGGACTCCAACGTCAAAGG
[49 nt withheld, positions 3397-3445]
T
[91 nt withheld, positions 3447-3537]
G
[124 nt withheld, positions 3539-3662]
CAGGTGGCACTTTTCGGGGAAATGTGCGCGGAACCCCTATTTGTTTATTTTTCTAAATACATTCAAATAT
GTATCCGCTCATGAGACAATAACCCTGATAAATGCTTCAATAATATTGAAAAAGGAAGAGTCCTGAGGCG
GAAAGAACCAGCTGTGGAATGTGTGTCAGTTAGGGTGTGGAAAGTCCCCAGGCTCCCCAGCAGGCAGAAG
TATGCAAAGCATGCATCTCAATTAGTCAGCAACCAGGTGTGGAAAGTCCCCAGGCTCCCCAGCAGGCAGA
AGTATGCAAAGCATGCATCTCAATTAGTCAGCAACCATAGTCCCGCCCCTAACTCCGCCCATCCCGCCCC
TAACTCCGCCCAGTTCCGCCCATTCTCCGCCCCATGGCTGACTAATTTTTTTTATTTATGCAGAGGCCGA
GGCCGCCTCGGCCTCTGAGCTATTCCAGAAGTAGTGAGGAGGCTTTTTTGGAGGCCTAGGCTTTTGCAAA
GATCGATCAAGAGACAGGATGAGGATCGTTTCGCATGATTGAACAAGATGGATTGCACGCAGGTTCTCCG
GCCGCTTGGGTGGAGAGGCTATTCGGCTATGACTGGGCACAACAGACAATCGGCTGCTCTGATGCCGCCG
TGTTCCGGCTGTCAGCGCAGGGGCGCCCGGTTCTTTTTGTCAAGACCGACCTGTCCGGTGCCCTGAATGA
ACTGCAAGACGAGGCAGCGCGGCTATCGTGGCTGGCCACGACGGGCGTTCCTTGCGCAGCTGTGCTCGAC
GTTGTCACTGAAGCGGGAAGGGACTGGCTGCTATTGGGCGAAGTGCCGGGGCAGGATCTCCTGTCATCTC
ACCTTGCTCCTGCCGAGAAAGTATCCATCATGGCTGATGCAATGCGGCGGCTGCATACGCTTGATCCGGC
TACCTGCCCATTCGACCACCAAGCGAAACATCGCATCGAGCGAGCACGTACTCGGATGGAAGCCGGTCTT
GTCGATCAGGATGATCTGGACGAAGAGCATCAGGGGCTCGCGCCAGCCGAACTGTTCGCCAGGCTCAAGG
CGAGCATGCCCGACGGCGAGGATCTCGTCGTGACCCATGGCGATGCCTGCTTGCCGAATATCATGGTGGA
AAATGGCCGCTTTTCTGGATTCATCGACTGTGGCCGGCTGGGTGTGGCGGACCGCTATCAGGACATAGCG
TTGGCTACCCGTGATATTGCTGAAGAGCTTGGCGGCGAATGGGCTGACCGCTTCCTCGTGCTTTACGGTA
TCGCCGCTCCCGATTCGCAGCGCATCGCCTTCTATCGCCTTCTTGACGAGTTCTTCTGAGCGGGACTCTG
GGGTTCGAAATGACCGACCAAGCGACGCCCAACCTGCCATCACGAGATTTCGATTCCACCGCCGCCTTCT
ATGAAAGGTTGGGCTTCGGAATCGTTTTCCGGGACGCCGGCTGGATGATCCTCCAGCGCGGGGATCTCAT
GCTGGAGTTCTTCGCCCACCCTAGGGGGAGGCTAACTGAAACACGGAAGGAGACAATACCGGAAGGAACC
CGCGCTATGACGGCAATAAAAAGACAGAATAAAACGCACGGTGTTGGGTCGTTTGTTCATAAACGCGGGG
TTCGGTCCCAGGGCTGGCACTCTGTCGATACCCCACCGAGACCCCATTGGGGCCAATACGCCCGCGTTTC
TTCCTTTTCCCCACCCCACCCCCCAAGTTCGGGTGAAGGCCCAGGGCTCGCAGCCAACGTCGGGGCGGCA
GGCCCTGCCATAGCCTCAGGTTACTCATATATACTTTAGATTGATTTAAAACTTCATTTTTAATTTAAAA
GGATCTAGGTGAAGATCCTTTTTGATAATCTCATGACCAAAATCCCTTAACGTGAGTTTTCGTTCCACTG
AGCGTCAGACCCCGTAGAAAAGATCAAAGGATCTTCTTGAGATCCTTTTTTTCTGCGCGTAATCTGCTGC
TTGCAAACAAAAAAACCACCGCTACCAGCGGTGGTTTGTTTGCCGGATCAAGAGCTACCAACTCTTTTTC
CGAAGGTAACTGGCTTCAGCAGAGCGCAGATACCAAATACTGTCCTTCTAGTGTAGCCGTAGTTAGGCCA
CCACTTCAAGAACTCTGTAGCACCGCCTACATACCTCGCTCTGCTAATCCTGTTACCAGTGGCTGCTGCC
AGTGGCGATAAGTCGTGTCTTACCGGGTTGGACTCAAGACGATAGTTACCGGATAAGGCGCAGCGGTCGG
GCTGAACGGGGGGTTCGTGCACACAGCCCAGCTTGGAGCGAACGACCTACACCGAACTGAGATACCTACA
GCGTGAGCTATGAGAAAGCGCCACGCTTCCCGAAGGGAGAAAGGCGGACAGGTATCCGGTAAGCGGCAGG
GTCGGAACAGGAGAGCGCACGAGGGAGCTTCCAGGGGGAAACGCCTGGTATCTTTATAGTCCTGTCGGGT
TTCGCCACCTCTGACTTGAGCGTCGATTTTTGTGATGCTCGTCAGGGGGGCGGAGCCTATGGAAAAACGC
CAGCAACGCGGCCTTTTTACGGTTCCTGGCCTTTTGCTGGCCTTTTGCTCACATGTTCTTTCCTGCGTTA
TCCCCTGATTCTGTGGATAACCGTATTACCGCCATGCAT
