Features (pLannotate 1.2.2; 15 found; start..end, strand, type, name):
     66..369     +  enhancer       CMV enhancer: human cytomegalovirus immediate early enhancer
    370..573     +  promoter       CMV promoter: human cytomegalovirus (CMV) immediate early promoter
    596..676     +  misc_feature   MCS: multiple cloning site
    685..2214    +  CDS            Nup54: NUP54_RAT - Experimental evidence at protein level: Swiss-Prot protein existence level 1. Component of the nuclear pore complex, a complex required for the trafficking across the nuclear membrane. From Rattus norvegicus (Rat).
   2213..2919    +  CDS            mEGFP (fragment): enhanced GFP with monomerizing A206K mutation (Zacharias et al., 2002) mammalian codon-optimized
   2936..3019    +  CDS            large T antigen (fragment): large T antigen from SV40 (simian virus 40)
   3042..3163    +  polyA_signal   SV40 poly(A) signal: SV40 polyadenylation signal
   3197..3625    -  rep_origin     f1 ori (sequence partly withheld): f1 bacteriophage origin of replication; arrow indicates direction of (+) strand synthesis
   3652..3756    +  promoter       AmpR promoter: bla
   3758..4115    +  promoter       SV40 promoter: SV40 enhancer and early promoter
   4150..4944    +  CDS            NeoR/KanR: aminoglycoside phosphotransferase from Tn5; aph(3')-II (or nptII); confers resistance to neomycin, kanamycin, and G418 (Geneticin®)
   4965..5117    +  CDS            ble (fragment): BLE_KLEPN - Experimental evidence at protein level: Swiss-Prot protein existence level 1. Binding protein with a strong affinity to the bleomycin family of antibiotics. Binds to CL990; an antimitotic-antibiotic compound. From Klebsiella pneumoniae.
   5176..5223    +  polyA_signal   HSV TK poly(A) signal: herpes simplex virus thymidine kinase polyadenylation signal (Cole and Stacy, 1985)
   5314..5330    -  polyA_signal   bGH poly(A) signal (fragment): bovine growth hormone polyadenylation signal
   5552..6140    +  rep_origin     ori: high-copy-number ColE1/pMB1/pBR322/pUC origin of replication
>Addgene plasmid #163436 | Nup54_mEGFP510(-5) | addgene full sequence | sequence record 321893 | Addgene NGS Result
TGCATTAGTTATTAATAGTAATCAATTACGGGGTCATTAGTTCATAGCCCATATATGGAGTTCCGCGTTA
CATAACTTACGGTAAATGGCCCGCCTGGCTGACCGCCCAACGACCCCCGCCCATTGACGTCAATAATGAC
GTATGTTCCCATAGTAACGCCAATAGGGACTTTCCATTGACGTCAATGGGTGGAGTATTTACGGTAAACT
GCCCACTTGGCAGTACATCAAGTGTATCATATGCCAAGTACGCCCCCTATTGACGTCAATGACGGTAAAT
GGCCCGCCTGGCATTATGCCCAGTACATGACCTTATGGGACTTTCCTACTTGGCAGTACATCTACGTATT
AGTCATCGCTATTACCATGGTGATGCGGTTTTGGCAGTACATCAATGGGCGTGGATAGCGGTTTGACTCA
CGGGGATTTCCAAGTCTCCACCCCATTGACGTCAATGGGAGTTTGTTTTGGCACCAAAATCAACGGGACT
TTCCAAAATGTCGTAACAACTCCGCCCCATTGACGCAAATGGGCGGTAGGCGTGTACGGTGGGAGGTCTA
TATAAGCAGAGCTGGTTTAGTGAACCGTCAGATCCGCTAGCGCTACCGGACTCAGATCTCGAGCTCAAGC
TTCGAATTCTGCAGTCGACGGTACCGCGGGCCCGGGATCCACCGGTCCCGCGACATGGCATTCAATTTTG
GGGCTCCTTCGGGCACTTCGGGCACCTCTACAGCCACCGCGGCACCGGCGGGCGGGTTTGGCGGATTTGG
AACAACAACTACAACTGCAGGCTCTGCATTCAGCTTTTCTGCCCCAACAAACACAGGCAGTACAGGCCTT
CTCGGCGGCACTCAGAACAAAGGTTTTGGCTTTGGCACTGGTTTTGGCACATCGACGGGTACTGGCACTG
GTTTAGGCACTGGCTTGGGAACCGGACTTGGATTCGGAGGATTTAACACCCAGCAGCAGCAGCAGCAGCA
GCAGACTTCTTTAGGCGGTCTCTTCAGTCAGCCTGCACAGGCCCCTGCGCAGTCCAACCAACTCATCAAC
ACTGCCAGCGCTCTTTCTGCTCCAACGCTATTGGGGGATGAGAGAGATGCCATCTTGGCAAAGTGGAACC
AGTTGCAGGCCTTCTGGGGAACAGGAAAAGGATATTTCAATAATAACATTCCTCCAGTGGAGTTTACACA
GGAAAACCCCTTTTGCCGATTTAAGGCTGTCGGTTACAGTTGTATGCCCAATAACAAAGATGAAGATGGA
CTAGTGGTTCTAATTTTCAACAAAAAAGAAACAGATATTAGAAGCCAACAACAGCAGTTGGTAGAATCAT
TGCATAAAGTTCTGGGAGGAAACCAGACCCTCACTGTCAATGTGGAGGGCATTAAGACACTGCCCGACGA
TCAGACAGAAGTTGTCATTTACATTGTTGAGCGCTCTCCAAATGGCACCTCGAGAAGAGTTCCAGCGACA
ACGCTGTATGCCCACTTTGAGCAAGCCAACATTAAAACACAGCTTCAGCAGCTTGGCGTGACCCTTTCTA
TGACCAGAACAGAGCTGTCTCCTGCTCAGATCAAGCAGCTCCTACAGAACCCTCCTGCTGGTGTTGATCC
CATTATTTGGGAACAGGCCAAGGTGGATAACCCGGATTCTGAAAAATTAATTCCTGTTCCAATGGTGGGT
TTCAAAGAATTGCTTCGAAGACTGAAGGTTCAAGACCAGATGACTAAGCAGCACCAGACCAGATTAGATA
TCATATCTGAAGATATTAGTGAACTGCAAAAGAATCAAACTACAACTATGGCCAAAATAGCACAATACAA
GAGGAAACTGATGGATCTCTCACACAGAACCTTACAGGTCCTAATCAAGCAGGAAATCCAGAGGAAGAGT
GGCTATGCCATCCAGGCTGAGGAAGAACAGTTGCGGGTTCAGCTAGATACGATTCAAGGAGAGCTGAATG
CACCCACTCAGTTCAAAGGTCGACTGAATGAACTGATGTCCCAGATCAGGATGCAGAATCATTTTGGAGC
TGTGAAATCTGAAGAAAAGTATTACATAGATGCAGACCTATTACGAGAGATCAAGCAGCATTTGAAACAG
CAACAGGAAGGCCTTAGCCACCTGATTAGCATCATAAAAGACGACCTGGAAGATATCAAGCTGGTAGAGC
ATGGACTGAATGAGACCATCCACAGCAGAGGCGGGGTCTTTAGCGAGGAGCTGTTCACCGGGGTGGTGCC
CATCCTGGTCGAGCTGGACGGCGACGTAAACGGCCACAAGTTCAGCGTGTCCGGCGAGGGCGAGGGCGAT
GCCACCTACGGCAAGCTGACCCTGAAGTTCATCTGCACCACCGGCAAGCTGCCCGTGCCCTGGCCCACCC
TCGTGACCACCCTGACCTACGGCGTGCAGTGCTTCAGCCGCTACCCCGACCACATGAAGCAGCACGACTT
CTTCAAGTCCGCCATGCCCGAAGGCTACGTCCAGGAGCGCACCATCTTCTTCAAGGACGACGGCAACTAC
AAGACCCGCGCCGAGGTGAAGTTCGAGGGCGACACCCTGGTGAACCGCATCGAGCTGAAGGGCATCGACT
TCAAGGAGGACGGCAACATCCTGGGGCACAAGCTGGAGTACAACTACAACAGCCACAACGTCTATATCAT
GGCCGACAAGCAGAAGAACGGCATCAAGGTGAACTTCAAGATCCGCCACAACATCGAGGACGGCAGCGTG
CAGCTCGCCGACCACTACCAGCAGAACACCCCCATCGGCGACGGCCCCGTGCTGCTGCCCGACAACCACT
ACCTGAGCACCCAGTCCAAGCTGAGCAAAGACCCCAACGAGAAGCGCGATCACATGGTCCTGCTGGAGTT
CGTGACCGCCGCCGGGATCACTCTCGGCATGGACGAGCTGTACAAGTAAAGCGGCCGCGACTCTAGATCA
TAATCAGCCATACCACATTTGTAGAGGTTTTACTTGCTTTAAAAAACCTCCCACACCTCCCCCTGAACCT
GAAACATAAAATGAATGCAATTGTTGTTGTTAACTTGTTTATTGCAGCTTATAATGGTTACAAATAAAGC
AATAGCATCACAAATTTCACAAATAAAGCATTTTTTTCACTGCATTCTAGTTGTGGTTTGTCCAAACTCA
TCAATGTATCTTAAGGCGTAAATTGTAAGCGTTAATATTTTGTTAAAATTCGCGTTAAATTTTTGTTAAA
TCAGCTCATTTTTTAACCAATAGGCCGAAATCGGCAAAATCCCTTATAAATCAAAAGAATAGACCGAGAT
AGGGT
[37 nt withheld, positions 3296-3332]
AAAGAACGTGGACTCCAACGTCAAAGG
[49 nt withheld, positions 3360-3408]
T
[91 nt withheld, positions 3410-3500]
G
[124 nt withheld, positions 3502-3625]
CAGGTGGCACTTTTCGGGGAAATGTGCGCGGAACCCCTATTTGTTTATTTTTCTAAATACATTCAAATAT
GTATCCGCTCATGAGACAATAACCCTGATAAATGCTTCAATAATATTGAAAAAGGAAGAGTCCTGAGGCG
GAAAGAACCAGCTGTGGAATGTGTGTCAGTTAGGGTGTGGAAAGTCCCCAGGCTCCCCAGCAGGCAGAAG
TATGCAAAGCATGCATCTCAATTAGTCAGCAACCAGGTGTGGAAAGTCCCCAGGCTCCCCAGCAGGCAGA
AGTATGCAAAGCATGCATCTCAATTAGTCAGCAACCATAGTCCCGCCCCTAACTCCGCCCATCCCGCCCC
TAACTCCGCCCAGTTCCGCCCATTCTCCGCCCCATGGCTGACTAATTTTTTTTATTTATGCAGAGGCCGA
GGCCGCCTCGGCCTCTGAGCTATTCCAGAAGTAGTGAGGAGGCTTTTTTGGAGGCCTAGGCTTTTGCAAA
GATCGATCAAGAGACAGGATGAGGATCGTTTCGCATGATTGAACAAGATGGATTGCACGCAGGTTCTCCG
GCCGCTTGGGTGGAGAGGCTATTCGGCTATGACTGGGCACAACAGACAATCGGCTGCTCTGATGCCGCCG
TGTTCCGGCTGTCAGCGCAGGGGCGCCCGGTTCTTTTTGTCAAGACCGACCTGTCCGGTGCCCTGAATGA
ACTGCAAGACGAGGCAGCGCGGCTATCGTGGCTGGCCACGACGGGCGTTCCTTGCGCAGCTGTGCTCGAC
GTTGTCACTGAAGCGGGAAGGGACTGGCTGCTATTGGGCGAAGTGCCGGGGCAGGATCTCCTGTCATCTC
ACCTTGCTCCTGCCGAGAAAGTATCCATCATGGCTGATGCAATGCGGCGGCTGCATACGCTTGATCCGGC
TACCTGCCCATTCGACCACCAAGCGAAACATCGCATCGAGCGAGCACGTACTCGGATGGAAGCCGGTCTT
GTCGATCAGGATGATCTGGACGAAGAGCATCAGGGGCTCGCGCCAGCCGAACTGTTCGCCAGGCTCAAGG
CGAGCATGCCCGACGGCGAGGATCTCGTCGTGACCCATGGCGATGCCTGCTTGCCGAATATCATGGTGGA
AAATGGCCGCTTTTCTGGATTCATCGACTGTGGCCGGCTGGGTGTGGCGGACCGCTATCAGGACATAGCG
TTGGCTACCCGTGATATTGCTGAAGAGCTTGGCGGCGAATGGGCTGACCGCTTCCTCGTGCTTTACGGTA
TCGCCGCTCCCGATTCGCAGCGCATCGCCTTCTATCGCCTTCTTGACGAGTTCTTCTGAGCGGGACTCTG
GGGTTCGAAATGACCGACCAAGCGACGCCCAACCTGCCATCACGAGATTTCGATTCCACCGCCGCCTTCT
ATGAAAGGTTGGGCTTCGGAATCGTTTTCCGGGACGCCGGCTGGATGATCCTCCAGCGCGGGGATCTCAT
GCTGGAGTTCTTCGCCCACCCTAGGGGGAGGCTAACTGAAACACGGAAGGAGACAATACCGGAAGGAACC
CGCGCTATGACGGCAATAAAAAGACAGAATAAAACGCACGGTGTTGGGTCGTTTGTTCATAAACGCGGGG
TTCGGTCCCAGGGCTGGCACTCTGTCGATACCCCACCGAGACCCCATTGGGGCCAATACGCCCGCGTTTC
TTCCTTTTCCCCACCCCACCCCCCAAGTTCGGGTGAAGGCCCAGGGCTCGCAGCCAACGTCGGGGCGGCA
GGCCCTGCCATAGCCTCAGGTTACTCATATATACTTTAGATTGATTTAAAACTTCATTTTTAATTTAAAA
GGATCTAGGTGAAGATCCTTTTTGATAATCTCATGACCAAAATCCCTTAACGTGAGTTTTCGTTCCACTG
AGCGTCAGACCCCGTAGAAAAGATCAAAGGATCTTCTTGAGATCCTTTTTTTCTGCGCGTAATCTGCTGC
TTGCAAACAAAAAAACCACCGCTACCAGCGGTGGTTTGTTTGCCGGATCAAGAGCTACCAACTCTTTTTC
CGAAGGTAACTGGCTTCAGCAGAGCGCAGATACCAAATACTGTTCTTCTAGTGTAGCCGTAGTTAGGCCA
CCACTTCAAGAACTCTGTAGCACCGCCTACATACCTCGCTCTGCTAATCCTGTTACCAGTGGCTGCTGCC
AGTGGCGATAAGTCGTGTCTTACCGGGTTGGACTCAAGACGATAGTTACCGGATAAGGCGCAGCGGTCGG
GCTGAACGGGGGGTTCGTGCACACAGCCCAGCTTGGAGCGAACGACCTACACCGAACTGAGATACCTACA
GCGTGAGCTATGAGAAAGCGCCACGCTTCCCGAAGGGAGAAAGGCGGACAGGTATCCGGTAAGCGGCAGG
GTCGGAACAGGAGAGCGCACGAGGGAGCTTCCAGGGGGAAACGCCTGGTATCTTTATAGTCCTGTCGGGT
TTCGCCACCTCTGACTTGAGCGTCGATTTTTGTGATGCTCGTCAGGGGGGCGGAGCCTATGGAAAAACGC
CAGCAACGCGGCCTTTTTACGGTTCCTGGCCTTTTGCTGGCCTTTTGCTCACATGTTCTTTCCTGCGTTA
TCCCCTGATTCTGTGGATAACCGTATTACCGCCA
